Addgene plasmid #211943: pDMN1λT1
Purpose: in vitro transcription
Depositing lab: Laura Finzi. Depositing organization: Emory University. Publication: Reciprocating RNA Polymerase batters through roadblocks. Qian J, Cartee A, Xu W, Yan Y, Wang B, Artsimovitch I, Dunlap D, Finzi L. Nat Commun. 2024 Apr 12;15(1):3193. doi: 10.1038/s41467-024-47531-x. PubMed 38609371.
Backbone
  Vector backbone: pBR322
  Vector type: Unspecified
Growth in bacteria
  Bacterial resistance: Ampicillin, 100 μg/mL
  Growth temperature: 37°C
  Growth strain: DH5alpha
  Copy number: Low Copy
Gene/Insert
  Gene/Insert name: T7A1-O1-λT1
  Species: Synthetic
  Insert size (bp): 1420
  Promoter: T7A1
  Cloning method: Gibson Cloning
Terms and licenses: Academic/Nonprofit Terms; Industry Terms: Not Available to Industry
Depositor comments: pDM_N1_400_6 Please visit https://doi.org/10.1101/2023.01.04.522798 for bioRxiv preprint.
How to cite: pDMN1λT1 was a gift from Laura Finzi (Addgene plasmid # 211943 ; http://n2t.net/addgene:211943 ; RRID:Addgene_211943)
