[The description below was written by a language model from this plasmid's Addgene catalogue record and pLannotate feature annotations shown in this document.]
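Description:
pDMN1λT1 is a pBR322-based bacterial plasmid that serves as a source of DNA template for in vitro transcription experiments. It is propagated in E. coli at low copy number. The annotated 5,848 nt sequence shows the pMB1/ColE1-type origin together with an intact rop gene, whose product keeps copy number down, as well as remnants of the pBR322 basis-of-mobility region. Selection is listed as ampicillin, supplied by the β-lactamase gene and its native promoter. The feature table also detects a full-length tetracycline efflux gene and tet promoter inherited from pBR322, although tetracycline is not listed as a selection.

The payload is a synthetic insert of about 1.4 kb named T7A1-O1-λT1, assembled by Gibson cloning. Its name and the listed promoter indicate a transcription unit that starts at the T7A1 promoter, a strong bacteriophage T7 early promoter recognised by E. coli RNA polymerase. The unit passes through a lac O1 operator and ends at a terminator designated λT1. The automated annotation supports only part of this. It finds a lac operator flanked by several lacZ coding fragments, which apparently act as the transcribed spacer DNA, but it does not annotate the T7A1 promoter or the terminator, so their exact positions cannot be read from the table. A short hit to a predicted Plasmodium protein is most likely a spurious match.

With the operator placed between promoter and terminator, bound lac repressor can act as a defined protein roadblock in the path of an elongating polymerase. This fits the associated study of how RNA polymerase gets past roadblocks.
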