Features (pLannotate 1.2.2; 15 found; start..end, strand, type, name):
     39..1229    +  CDS            TcR: tetracycline efflux protein; tet; confers resistance to tetracycline
   1471..1851    -  CDS            YPB1_ECOLX: Protein predicted: Swiss-Prot protein existence level 4. From Escherichia coli.
   1868..2059    +  CDS            rop: Rop protein, which maintains plasmids at low copy number; rop
   2161..2180    +  misc_feature   bom (fragment): basis of mobility region from pBR322
   2186..2279    +  CDS            lacZ (fragment): β-galactosidase; lacZ
   2363..2949    +  CDS            lacZ (fragment): β-galactosidase; lacZ
   2993..3009    +  protein_bind   lac operator: The lac repressor binds to the lac operator to inhibit transcription in E. coli. This inhibition can be relieved by adding lactose or isopropyl-β-D-thiogalactopyranoside (IPTG). lac repressor encoded by lacI
   3098..3487    +  CDS            lacZ (fragment): BGAL_ECOLI - Experimental evidence at protein level: Swiss-Prot protein existence level 1. From Escherichia coli (strain K12).
   3598..3654    +  CDS            YDH2_PLAFS (fragment): Protein predicted: Swiss-Prot protein existence level 4. From Plasmodium falciparum (isolate fcm17 / Senegal).
   3691..3717    +  misc_feature   bom (fragment): basis of mobility region from pBR322
   3750..3788    +  misc_feature   bom (fragment): basis of mobility region from pBR322
   3974..4562    -  rep_origin     ori: high-copy-number ColE1/pMB1/pBR322/pUC origin of replication
   4733..5593    -  CDS            AmpR: β-lactamase; bla; confers resistance to ampicillin, carbenicillin, and related antibiotics
   5594..5698    -  promoter       AmpR promoter: bla
   5811..5839    +  promoter       tet promoter: E. coli promoter for tetracycline efflux protein gene
>Addgene plasmid #211943 | pDMN1λT1 | addgene full sequence | sequence record 423500 | Addgene NGS Result
TATCACAGTTAAATTGCTAACGCAGTCAGGCACCGTGTATGAAATCTAACAATGCGCTCATCGTCATCCT
CGGCACCGTCACCCTGGATGCTGTAGGCATAGGCTTGGTTATGCCGGTACTGCCGGGCCTCTTGCGGGAT
ATCGTCCATTCCGACAGCATCGCCAGTCACTATGGCGTGCTGCTAGCGCTATATGCGTTGATGCAATTTC
TATGCGCACCCGTTCTCGGAGCACTGTCCGACCGCTTTGGCCGCCGCCCAGTCCTGCTCGCTTCGCTACT
TGGAGCCACTATCGACTACGCGATCATGGCGACCACACCCGTCCTGTGGATCCTCTACGCCGGACGCATC
GTGGCCGGCATCACCGGCGCCACAGGTGCGGTTGCTGGCGCCTATATCGCCGACATCACCGATGGGGAAG
ATCGGGCTCGCCACTTCGGGCTCATGAGCGCTTGTTTCGGCGTGGGTATGGTGGCAGGCCCCGTGGCCGG
GGGACTGTTGGGCGCCATCTCCTTGCATGCACCATTCCTTGCGGCGGCGGTGCTCAACGGCCTCAACCTA
CTACTGGGCTGCTTCCTAATGCAGGAGTCGCATAAGGGAGAGCGTCGACCGATGCCCTTGAGAGCCTTCA
ACCCAGTCAGCTCCTTCCGGTGGGCGCGGGGCATGACTATCGTCGCCGCACTTATGACTGTCTTCTTTAT
CATGCAACTCGTAGGACAGGTGCCGGCAGCGCTCTGGGTCATTTTCGGCGAGGACCGCTTTCGCTGGAGC
GCGACGATGATCGGCCTGTCGCTTGCGGTATTCGGAATCTTGCACGCCCTCGCTCAAGCCTTCGTCACTG
GTCCCGCCACCAAACGTTTCGGCGAGAAGCAGGCCATTATCGCCGGCATGGCGGCCGACGCGCTGGGCTA
CGTCTTGCTGGCGTTCGCGACGCGAGGCTGGATGGCCTTCCCCATTATGATTCTTCTCGCTTCCGGCGGC
ATCGGGATGCCCGCGTTGCAGGCCATGCTGTCCAGGCAGGTAGATGACGACCATCAGGGACAGCTTCAAG
GATCGCTCGCGGCTCTTACCAGCCTAACTTCGATCATTGGACCGCTGATCGTCACGGCGATTTATGCCGC
CTCGGCGAGCACATGGAACGGGTTGGCATGGATTGTAGGCGCCGCCCTATACCTTGTCTGCCTCCCCGCG
TTGCGTCGCGGTGCATGGAGCCGGGCCACCTCGACCTGAATGGAAGCCGGCGGCACCTCGCTAACGGATT
CACCACTCCAAGAATTGGAGCCAATCAATTCTTGCGGAGAACTGTGAATGCGCAAACCAACCCTTGGCAG
AACGTATCCATCGCGTCCGCCATCTCCAGCAGCCGCACGCGGCGCATCTCGGGCAGCGTTGGGTCCTGGC
CACGGGTGCGCATGATCGTGCTCCTGTCGTTGAGGACCCGGCTAGGCTGGCGGGGTTGCCTTACTGGTTA
GCAGAATGAATCACCGATACGCGAGCGAACGTGAAGCGACTGCTGCTGCAAAACGTCTGCGACCTGAGCA
ACAACATGAATGGTCTTCGGTTTCCGTGTTTCGTAAAGTCTGGAAACGCGGAAGTCAGCGCCCTGCACCA
TTATGTTCCGGATCTGCATCGCAGGATGCTGCTGGCTACCCTGTGGAACACCTACATCTGTATTAACGAA
GCGCTGGCATTGACCCTGAGTGATTTTTCTCTGGTCCCGCCGCATCCATACCGCCAGTTGTTTACCCTCA
CAACGTTCCAGTAACCGGGCATGTTCATCATCAGTAACCCGTATCGTGAGCATCCTCTCTCGTTTCATCG
GTATCATTACCCCCATGAACAGAAATCCCCCTTACACGGAGGCATCAGTGACCAAACAGGAAAAAACCGC
CCTTAACATGGCCCGCTTTATCAGAAGCCAGACATTAACGCTTCTGGAGAAACTCAACGAGCTGGACGCG
GATGAACAGGCAGACATCTGTGAATCGCTTCACGACCACGCTGATGAGCTTTACCGCAGCTGCCTCGCGC
GTTTCGGTGATGACGGTGAAAACCTCTGACACATGCAGCTCCCGGAGACGGTCACAGCTTGTCTGTAAGC
GGATGCCGGGAGCAGACAAGCCCGTCAGGGCGCGTCAGCGGGTGTTGGCAGGTGTCGGGGCGCAGCCATG
ACCCAGTCACCCCATGGTGCAGTATGAAGGCGGCGGAGCCGACACCACGGCCACCGATATTATTTGCCCG
ATGTACGCGCGCGTGGATGAAGACCAGCCCTTCCCGGCTTTATCAAAAAGAGTATTGACTTAAAGTCTAA
CCTATAGGATACTTACAGCGATGGAGAGGTGTAGTGGTAACCAGAAGATAATATGGCTTTCGCTACCTGG
AGAGACGCGCCCGCTGATCCTTTGCGAATACGCCCACGCGATGGGTAACAGTCTTGGCGGTTTCGCTAAA
TACTGGCAGGCGTTTCGTCAGTATCCCCGTTTACAGGGCGGCTTCGTCTGGGACTGGGTGGATCAGTCGC
TGATTAAATATGATGAAAACGGCAACCCGTGGTACCGGCTTACGGCGGTGATTTTTGCGATACGCCGAAC
GTCGATCGAGCTCAACGCAATTATCGCCAGTTCTGTATGAACGGTCTGGTCTTTGCCGACCGCACGTCGC
ATCCAGCGCTGACGGAAGCAAAACACCAGCAGCAGTTTTTCAGTTCCGTTTATCCGGGCAAACCATCGAA
GTGACCAGCGAATACCTGTTCCGTCATAGCGATAACGAGCTCCTGCACTGGATGGTGGCGCTGGATGGTA
AGCCGCTGGCAAGCGGTGAAGTGCCTCTGGATGTCGCTCCACAAGGTAAACAGTTGATTGAACTGTCTGA
ACTACCGCAGCCGGAGAGCGCCGGGCAACTCTGGCTCACAGTACGCGTAGTGCAACCGAACGCGACCGCA
TGGTCAGAACTAGATGTACAGAAGTCAGATTAGCAGTAGCGTCTGGCGGAAATTGTGAGCGGATAACAAT
TAAACCTCAGTGTGACGCTCCCCGCCGCGTCCCACGCCATCCCGCATCTGACCACCAGCGAAATGGATTT
TTGCACTCGAGCTGGGTAATAAGCGTTGGCCCCGACAACTCCATCTGCTTCTTCCGTGCGAGATGTGGAT
TGGCGATAAAAAACAACTGCTGACGCCGCTGCGCGATCAGTTCACCCGTGCACCGCTGGATAACGACATT
GGCGTAAGTGAAGCGACCCGCATTGACCCTAACGCCTGGGTCGAACACTGGAAGGCGGCGGGCCATTACC
AGGCCGAAGCAGCGCGCCGCTTGCGATTTCGACCAACAGCTGCTGATGCGGTGCTGATTACGACCGCTCA
CGCGTGGCAGCATCAGGGGAAAACCTTATTTATCAGCCGGAAGCACCGTGTAACTTCCAGGACATCTATG
ATGGCGATTACCGTTGATGTTGAAGTGGCGAGCGATACACCGCATCCGGCGCGGATTTCTGAAAAGATGT
CGTGCTACTCCATACTCGGGGTCCTGTATGGGCTCGGATTAGCGGCCGCAAGAAAACTATCCCGACCGCC
TTACTGCCGCCTGTTTTGACCGCTGGGATCTGCTGTAACAGAGCATTAGCGCAAGGTGATTTTTGTCTTC
TTGCGCTAATTTTTTCCACTGGATCTACAGAAGCGCGATTGTCGGGCACAGGCTTAACTATGCGGCATCA
GAGCAGACAGAGTACGACGATTTGCGATGGAACTTGGAGATACCGCACAGATGCGTAAGGAGAAAATACC
GCATCAGGCGCTCTTCCGCTTCCTCGCTCACTGACTCGCTGCGCTCGGTCGTTCGGCTGCGGCGAGCGGT
ATCAGCTCACTCAAAGGCGGTAATACGGTTATCCACAGAATCAGGGGATAACGCAGGAAAGAACATGTGA
GCAAAAGGCCAGCAAAAGGCCAGGAACCGTAAAAAGGCCGCGTTGCTGGCGTTTTTCCATAGGCTCCGCC
CCCCTGACGAGCATCACAAAAATCGACGCTCAAGTCAGAGGTGGCGAAACCCGACAGGACTATAAAGATA
CCAGGCGTTTCCCCCTGGAAGCTCCCTCGTGCGCTCTCCTGTTCCGACCCTGCCGCTTACCGGATACCTG
TCCGCCTTTCTCCCTTCGGGAAGCGTGGCGCTTTCTCATAGCTCACGCTGTAGGTATCTCAGTTCGGTGT
AGGTCGTTCGCTCCAAGCTGGGCTGTGTGCACGAACCCCCCGTTCAGCCCGACCGCTGCGCCTTATCCGG
TAACTATCGTCTTGAGTCCAACCCGGTAAGACACGACTTATCGCCACTGGCAGCAGCCACTGGTAACAGG
ATTAGCAGAGCGAGGTATGTAGGCGGTGCTACAGAGTTCTTGAAGTGGTGGCCTAACTACGGCTACACTA
GAAGGACAGTATTTGGTATCTGCGCTCTGCTGAAGCCAGTTACCTTCGGAAAAAGAGTTGGTAGCTCTTG
ATCCGGCAAACAAACCACCGCTGGTAGCGGTGGTTTTTTTGTTTGCAAGCAGCAGATTACGCGCAGAAAA
AAAGGATCTCAAGAAGATCCTTTGATCTTTTCTACGGGGTCTGACGCTCAGTGGAACGAAAACTCACGTT
AAGGGATTTTGGTCATGAGATTATCAAAAAGGATCTTCACCTAGATCCTTTTAAATTAAAAATGAAGTTT
TAAATCAATCTAAAGTATATATGAGTAAACTTGGTCTGACAGTTACCAATGCTTAATCAGTGAGGCACCT
ATCTCAGCGATCTGTCTATTTCGTTCATCCATAGTTGCCTGACTCCCCGTCGTGTAGATAACTACGATAC
GGGAGGGCTTACCATCTGGCCCCAGTGCTGCAATGATACCGCGAGACCCACGCTCACCGGCTCCAGATTT
ATCAGCAATAAACCAGCCAGCCGGAAGGGCCGAGCGCAGAAGTGGTCCTGCAACTTTATCCGCCTCCATC
CAGTCTATTAATTGTTGCCGGGAAGCTAGAGTAAGTAGTTCGCCAGTTAATAGTTTGCGCAACGTTGTTG
CCATTGCTGCAGGCATCGTGGTGTCACGCTCGTCGTTTGGTATGGCTTCATTCAGCTCCGGTTCCCAACG
ATCAAGGCGAGTTACATGATCCCCCATGTTGTGCAAAAAAGCGGTTAGCTCCTTCGGTCCTCCGATCGTT
GTCAGAAGTAAGTTGGCCGCAGTGTTATCACTCATGGTTATGGCAGCACTGCATAATTCTCTTACTGTCA
TGCCATCCGTAAGATGCTTTTCTGTGACTGGTGAGTACTCAACCAAGTCATTCTGAGAATAGTGTATGCG
GCGACCGAGTTGCTCTTGCCCGGCGTCAACACGGGATAATACCGCGCCACATAGCAGAACTTTAAAAGTG
CTCATCATTGGAAAACGTTCTTCGGGGCGAAAACTCTCAAGGATCTTACCGCTGTTGAGATCCAGTTCGA
TGTAACCCACTCGTGCACCCAACTGATCTTCAGCATCTTTTACTTTCACCAGCGTTTCTGGGTGAGCAAA
AACAGGAAGGCAAAATGCCGCAAAAAAGGGAATAAGGGCGACACGGAAATGTTGAATACTCATACTCTTC
CTTTTTCAATATTATTGAAGCATTTATCAGGGTTATTGTCTCATGAGCGGATACATATTTGAATGTATTT
AGAAAAATAAACAAATAGGGGTTCCGCGCACATTTCCCCGAAAAGTGCCACCTGACGTCTAAGAAACCAT
TATTATCATGACATTAACCTATAAAAATAGGCGTATCACGAGGCCCTTTCGTCTTCAAGAATTCTCATGT
TTGACAGCTTATCATCGATAAGCTTTAATGCGGTAGTT
